>Addgene plasmid #141061 | pENTR-R2L4 | addgene full sequence | sequence record 301959 | Addgene NGS Result
TCTATACAAAGTTGGCATTATAAGAAAGCATTGCTTATCAATTTGTTGCAACGAACAGGTCACTATCAGT
CAAAATAAAATCATTATTTGCCATCCAGCTGCAGCTCTGGCCCGTGTCTCAAAATCTCTGATGTTACATT
GCACAAGATAAAAATATATCATCATGAACAATAAAACTGTCTGCTTACATAAACAGTAATACAAGGGGTG
TTATGAGCCATATTCAACGGGAAACGTCGAGGCCGCGATTAAATTCCAACATGGATGCTGATTTATATGG
GTATAAATGGGCTCGCGATAATGTCGGGCAATCAGGTGCGACAATCTATCGCTTGTATGGGAAGCCCGAT
GCGCCAGAGTTGTTTCTGAAACATGGCAAAGGTAGCGTTGCCAATGATGTTACAGATGAGATGGTCAGAC
TAAACTGGCTGACGGAATTTATGCCTCTTCCGACCATCAAGCATTTTATCCGTACTCCTGATGATGCATG
GTTACTCACCACTGCGATCCCCGGAAAAACAGCATTCCAGGTATTAGAAGAATATCCTGATTCAGGTGAA
AATATTGTTGATGCGCTGGCAGTGTTCCTGCGCCGGTTGCATTCGATTCCTGTTTGTAATTGTCCTTTTA
ACAGCGATCGCGTATTTCGTCTCGCTCAGGCGCAATCACGAATGAATAACGGTTTGGTTGATGCGAGTGA
TTTTGATGACGAGCGTAATGGCTGGCCTGTTGAACAAGTCTGGAAAGAAATGCATAAACTTTTGCCATTC
TCACCGGATTCAGTCGTCACTCATGGTGATTTCTCACTTGATAACCTTATTTTTGACGAGGGGAAATTAA
TAGGTTGTATTGATGTTGGACGAGTCGGAATCGCAGACCGATACCAGGATCTTGCCATCCTATGGAACTG
CCTCGGTGAGTTTTCTCCTTCATTACAGAAACGGCTTTTTCAAAAATATGGTATTGATAATCCTGATATG
AATAAATTGCAGTTTCATTTGATGCTCGATGAGTTTTTCTAATCAGAATTGGTTAATTGGTTGTAACACT
GGCAGAGCATTACGCTGACTTGACGGGACGGCGCAAGCTCATGACCAAAATCCCTTAACGTGAGTTTTCG
TTCCACTGAGCGTCAGACCCCGTAGAAAAGATCAAAGGATCTTCTTGAGATCCTTTTTTTCTGCGCGTAA
TCTGCTGCTTGCAAACAAAAAAACCACCGCTACCAGCGGTGGTTTGTTTGCCGGATCAAGAGCTACCAAC
TCTTTTTCCGAAGGTAACTGGCTTCAGCAGAGCGCAGATACCAAATACTGTTCTTCTAGTGTAGCCGTAG
TTAGGCCACCACTTCAAGAACTCTGTAGCACCGCCTACATACCTCGCTCTGCTAATCCTGTTACCAGTGG
CTGCTGCCAGTGGCGATAAGTCGTGTCTTACCGGGTTGGACTCAAGACGATAGTTACCGGATAAGGCGCA
GCGGTCGGGCTGAACGGGGGGTTCGTGCACACAGCCCAGCTTGGAGCGAACGACCTACACCGAACTGAGA
TACCTACAGCGTGAGCTATGAGAAAGCGCCACGCTTCCCGAAGGGAGAAAGGCGGACAGGTATCCGGTAA
GCGGCAGGGTCGGAACAGGAGAGCGCACGAGGGAGCTTCCAGGGGGAAACGCCTGGTATCTTTATAGTCC
TGTCGGGTTTCGCCACCTCTGACTTGAGCGTCGATTTTTGTGATGCTCGTCAGGGGGGCGGAGCCTATGG
AAAAACGCCAGCAACGCGGCCTTTTTACGGTTCCTGGCCTTTTGCTGGCCTTTTGCTCACATGTTCTTTC
CTGCGTTATCCCCTGATTCTGTGGATAACCGTATTACCGCTAGCCAGGAAGAGTTTGTAGAAACGCAAAA
AGGCCATCCGTCAGGATGGCCTTCTGCTTAGTTTGATGCCTGGCAGTTTATGGCGGGCGTCCTGCCCGCC
ACCCTCCGGGCCGTTGCTTCACAACGTTCAAATCCGCTCCCGGCGGATTTGTCCTACTCAGGAGAGCGTT
CACCGACAAACAACAGATAAAACGAAAGGCCCAGTCTTCCGACTGAGCCTTTCGTTTTATTTGATGCCTG
GCAGTTCCCTACTCTCGCGTTAACGCTAGCATGGATCTCGGGCCCTGCAGCTCTAGAGCTCGAATTCTAC
AGGTCACTAATACCATCTAAGTAGTTGGTTCATAGTGACTGCATATGTTGTGTTTTACAGTATTATGTAG
TCTGTTTTTTATGCAAAATCTAATTTAATATATTGATATTTATATCATTTTACGTTTCTCGTTCAACTTT
CTTGTACAAAGTGGTCTCGAGTTAACAACTTT
Features (pLannotate 1.2.2; 6 found; start..end, strand, type, name):
    213..1022    +  CDS            KanR: aminoglycoside phosphotransferase; aph(3')-Ia; confers resistance to kanamycin in bacteria or G418 (Geneticin®) in eukaryotes
   1165..1753    +  rep_origin     ori: high-copy-number ColE1/pMB1/pBR322/pUC origin of replication
   1888..1915    -  terminator     rrnB T2 terminator: transcription terminator T2 from the E. coli rrnB gene
   2047..2090    +  terminator     rrnB T1 terminator: Escherichia coli rrnB; transcription terminator T1 from the E. coli rrnB gene
   2201..2325    -  protein_bind   attR2: mutant version of attR; recombination site for the Gateway® LR reaction LR Clonase™
   2336..89      -  protein_bind   attL4 (across the origin): mutant version of attL; recombination site for the Gateway® LR reaction LR Clonase™
