[The description below was written by a language model from this plasmid's Addgene catalogue record and pLannotate feature annotations shown in this document.]
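Description:
pENTR-R2L4 is an empty Multisite Gateway entry clone built on the pDONR backbone and recorded as 2,342 nt in the full sequence. It carries no gene or insert. The plasmid consists essentially of a bacterial maintenance backbone plus a pair of Gateway recombination sites. It is propagated in E. coli from a high-copy ColE1/pUC-type origin and selected with kanamycin through the aph(3')-Ia aminoglycoside phosphotransferase gene. The rrnB T2 and T1 transcription terminators sit next to the recombination region, where in pDONR-type vectors they shield the cloning site from read-through transcription arising in the backbone.

The functional payload is the attR2 and attL4 pair. The two sites are annotated almost directly adjacent to one another, only a few bases apart, with attL4 spanning the sequence origin, which is consistent with there being no cargo between them. Both are mutant att sites recognised in the LR Clonase reaction. Because Gateway site variants recombine only with their matching partners (attR2 with attL2, attL4 with attR4), an entry clone with this combination occupies a defined position and orientation when several entry clones are joined into a destination vector in a single multi-fragment LR reaction.

The stated purpose is Multisite Gateway-mediated vector construction, and the associated publication describes a toolbox for building knock-in gene targeting vectors. Although the catalogue lists the vector type as mammalian expression, the feature table shows no mammalian promoter, polyadenylation signal or reporter. The plasmid is therefore best understood as a modular assembly component, either as an empty or spacer module or as a scaffold for adding a fragment, although the record does not specify how it is used.
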