Addgene plasmid #141061: pENTR-R2L4
Purpose: (Empty Backbone) Mutisite Gateway mediated vector construction
Depositing lab: Hideyuki Okano. Depositing organization: Keio University. Publication: A versatile toolbox for knock-in gene targeting based on the Multisite Gateway technology. Yoshimatsu S, Sone T, Nakajima M, Sato T, Okochi R, Ishikawa M, Nakamura M, Sasaki E, Shiozawa S, Okano H. PLoS One. 2019 Aug 27;14(8):e0221164. doi: 10.1371/journal.pone.0221164. eCollection 2019. PubMed 31454364.
Backbone
  Vector backbone: pDONR
  Backbone manufacturer: Thermo Fisher Scientific
  Vector type: Mammalian Expression
Growth in bacteria
  Bacterial resistance: Kanamycin, 50 μg/mL
  Growth temperature: 37°C
  Growth strain: DH5alpha
  Copy number: High Copy
Gene/Insert
  Gene/Insert name: None
Terms and licenses: Academic/Nonprofit Terms; Industry Terms: Not Available to Industry
How to cite: pENTR-R2L4 was a gift from Hideyuki Okano (Addgene plasmid # 141061 ; http://n2t.net/addgene:141061 ; RRID:Addgene_141061)
